>Addgene plasmid #8660 | p4580 AU-IRF-3a | addgene partial sequence | sequence record 17141 | CMV-F 5'-CGCAAATGGGCGGTAGGCGTG-3'
GAGCTCGTTTAGTGAACCGTCAGAATTGTTTTTATTTTTAATTTTCTTTCAATACTTCCATCGAATTCAG
ATCTGGTACCGAGCTCGGATCCACTAGTAACGGCCGCCAGTGTGCTGGAATTCGCCGCCATGGACACCTA
TCGCTATATAGTGGGGCGCAACGAGGGTTGGAGCTGCAGGGTCACGGGAATAAAACCGGGAAAGCCGGCC
TGGGCCGAGGCCACTGGTGCATATGTTCCCGGGAGGGATAAGCCAGACCTGCCAACCTGGAAGAAGAATT
TCCGCTCTGCCCTCAACCGCAAAGAAGGGTTGCGTTTAACAGAAGACCGGAACAAGGACCCTCACGACCC
ACATAAAATCTACGAGTTTGTGAACTCAGGAGTTGGGGACTTTTCCCAGCCAGACACCTCTCCGGACACC
AATGGTGGAAGCAGTACTTCTGATACCCAGGAAGACATTCTGGATGAATTACTGGGTAACATGGTGTTGG
CCCCACTCCCAGATCCGGGACCCCCAAGCCTGGCTGTAGCCCCTGAACCCTGCCCTCAGCCCCTGCGGAA
CCCCAGCTTGGACAATCCCACTCCCTTCCCAAACCTGGGGCCCTCTGAAAACCCACTGAAGCGGCTGGTG
GTGGCGGGGGA
