[The description below was written by a language model from this plasmid's Addgene catalogue record.]
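Description:
p4580 AU-IRF-3a is a mammalian expression plasmid built on the pCMV4 backbone (about 4.9 kb without insert). It carries the human IRF-3a coding sequence, an alternative splice isoform of interferon regulatory factor 3 (IRF3). The insert sits between the KpnI and XbaI sites, both of which were retained, so it can be excised or exchanged with the same enzymes. An AU epitope tag is fused to the N terminus of the protein, which allows the expressed isoform to be detected or immunoprecipitated with tag-specific antibodies and distinguished from endogenous IRF-3. The record does not list the promoter explicitly. However, the pCMV4 backbone name and the use of a CMV forward sequencing primer are consistent with transcription from a cytomegalovirus immediate-early promoter, which gives strong constitutive expression in transfected mammalian cells. No mammalian selection marker is recorded, so the plasmid appears best suited to transient transfection.

In bacteria the plasmid is maintained at high copy number and selected with ampicillin. The specific origin of replication is not stated, and no feature table or sequence annotation accompanies the entry, so the depositor's map is the only reference for further detail on other backbone elements.

The associated work concerns the functional characterization of IRF-3a relative to full-length IRF-3. This suggests the construct is used to overexpress the tagged isoform in cultured cells and examine its behaviour in IRF-3-dependent transcription and interferon-related signalling. Distribution is limited to academic and nonprofit users.
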