Addgene plasmid #8660: p4580 AU-IRF-3a
Depositing lab: Peter Howley. Depositing organization: Harvard Medical School. Publication: Functional characterization of interferon regulatory factor 3a (IRF-3a), an alternative splice isoform of IRF-3. Karpova AY, Ronco LV, Howley PM. Mol Cell Biol 2001 Jul;21(13):4169-76. 10.1128/MCB.21.13.4169-4176.2001 PubMed 11390646.
Backbone
  Vector backbone: pCMV4
  Backbone size w/o insert (bp): 4874
  Vector type: Mammalian Expression
Growth in bacteria
  Bacterial resistance: Ampicillin, 100 μg/mL
  Growth temperature: 37°C
  Growth strain: DH5alpha
  Copy number: High Copy
Gene/Insert
  Gene/Insert name: IRF-3a (alt name: IRF-3)
  Species: H. sapiens (human)
  Entrez Gene: IRF3 (a.k.a. IIAE7)
  Tag / fusion protein: AU (N terminal on insert)
  Cloning method: Restriction Enzyme; 5′ cloning site KpnI (not destroyed); 3′ cloning site XbaI (not destroyed)
  Sequencing primers: 5′ CMV-F
Terms and licenses: Academic/Nonprofit Terms; Industry Terms: Not Available to Industry
Depositor comments: See author's map.
How to cite: p4580 AU-IRF-3a was a gift from Peter Howley (Addgene plasmid # 8660 ; http://n2t.net/addgene:8660 ; RRID:Addgene_8660)
